>Addgene plasmid #190087 | pcDNA3_SARS-CoV-Spike[WIV1 RBD] | addgene full sequence | sequence record 371278 | Addgene NGS Result
GACATTGATTATTGACTAGTTATTAATAGTAATCAATTACGGGGTCATTAGTTCATAGCCCATATATGGA
GTTCCGCGTTACATAACTTACGGTAAATGGCCCGCCTGGCTGACCGCCCAACGACCCCCGCCCATTGACG
TCAATAATGACGTATGTTCCCATAGTAACGCCAATAGGGACTTTCCATTGACGTCAATGGGTGGAGTATT
TACGGTAAACTGCCCACTTGGCAGTACATCAAGTGTATCATATGCCAAGTACGCCCCCTATTGACGTCAA
TGACGGTAAATGGCCCGCCTGGCATTATGCCCAGTACATGACCTTATGGGACTTTCCTACTTGGCAGTAC
ATCTACGTATTAGTCATCGCTATTACCATGGTGATGCGGTTTTGGCAGTACATCAATGGGCGTGGATAGC
GGTTTGACTCACGGGGATTTCCAAGTCTCCACCCCATTGACGTCAATGGGAGTTTGTTTTGGCACCAAAA
TCAACGGGACTTTCCAAAATGTCGTAACAACTCCGCCCCATTGACGCAAATGGGCGGTAGGCGTGTACGG
TGGGAGGTCTATATAAGCAGAGCTCTCTGGCTAACTAGAGAACCCACTGCTTACTGGCTTATCGAAATTA
ATACGACTCACTATAGGGAGACCCAAGCTGGCTAGCGTTTAAACGGGCCCTCTAGAAACCATGCCCATGG
GGTCTCTGCAACCGCTGGCCACCTTGTACCTGCTGGGGATGCTGGTCGCTTCCGTGCTAGCCAGCGGCAG
CGACCTGGACCGCTGCACCACGTTCGATGACGTGCAGGCGCCCAACTACACCCAGCACACCTCCAGCATG
CGCGGCGTGTACTATCCCGACGAGATCTTCCGCAGCGACACCCTGTACCTCACCCAGGACCTGTTCCTGC
CCTTCTACTCCAACGTGACCGGCTTCCACACCATCAACCACACCTTCGGCAACCCCGTGATCCCGTTCAA
GGACGGCATCTACTTCGCCGCGACCGAGAAGAGCAACGTGGTCCGCGGCTGGGTGTTCGGGAGCACCATG
AATAACAAGTCCCAGAGCGTGATCATTATCAATAACTCCACCAACGTCGTGATCCGCGCCTGCAACTTCG
AGCTGTGTGACAACCCGTTCTTTGCCGTGAGCAAGCCCATGGGCACCCAGACGCACACCATGATCTTCGA
CAACGCCTTCAACTGCACCTTCGAGTACATCAGCGACGCCTTCTCCCTGGACGTGAGCGAGAAGTCCGGA
AACTTCAAGCACCTGCGCGAGTTCGTGTTCAAGAACAAAGACGGCTTCCTGTACGTGTACAAGGGCTACC
AGCCCATCGACGTCGTGCGCGACCTGCCCAGCGGCTTCAACACCCTGAAGCCCATCTTCAAGCTGCCCCT
CGGCATTAACATCACCAACTTCCGCGCCATCCTGACCGCCTTCAGCCCTGCCCAGGACATCTGGGGCACC
AGCGCCGCGGCCTACTTCGTCGGCTACCTGAAGCCCACGACCTTCATGCTGAAGTACGACGAGAACGGCA
CGATCACCGATGCCGTGGACTGCAGCCAGAACCCGCTCGCCGAGCTGAAGTGCAGCGTGAAGTCCTTCGA
GATCGACAAGGGCATCTACCAGACCAGCAACTTCAGAGTGGCCCCTAGCAAAGAAGTCGTGCGGTTCCCC
AACATCACAAATCTGTGCCCCTTCGGCGAGGTGTTCAACGCCACAACCTTTCCATCTGTGTACGCCTGGG
AGAGAAAGCGGATCAGCAACTGCGTGGCCGACTACAGCGTGCTGTACAACAGCACCTCCTTTAGCACCTT
CAAGTGCTACGGCGTGTCCGCCACCAAGCTGAACGACCTGTGCTTTAGCAACGTGTACGCCGACAGCTTC
GTGGTCAAAGGCGACGATGTGCGGCAGATTGCTCCTGGACAAACAGGCGTGATCGCCGATTACAACTACA
AGCTGCCTGACGACTTCACCGGCTGCGTGCTGGCCTGGAACACCAGAAATATCGATGCCACACAGACCGG
CAACTACAATTACAAGTACAGAAGCCTGCGGCACGGCAAGCTGAGGCCTTTTGAGAGGGACATCAGCAAT
GTGCCTTTCAGCCCCGACGGCAAGCCTTGTACACCTCCAGCCTTTAACTGCTACTGGCCCCTGAACGACT
ACGGCTTCTATATCACCAACGGCATCGGCTATCAGCCCTACAGAGTGGTGGTGCTGTCCTTCGAACTGCT
GAATGCCCCTGCCACAGTGTGTGGCCCTAAGCTGAGCACCGACCTGATCAAGAACCAGTGCGTGAACTTC
AATTTCAACGGCCTGACCGGCACCGGCGTGCTGACGCCCAGCTCCAAGCGCTTCCAGCCCTTCCAGCAGT
TCGGCCGCGACGTCAGCGACTTCACCGACAGCGTGCGCGACCCGAAGACCAGCGAGATCCTGGACATCTC
TCCCTGCTCCTTCGGCGGTGTCAGCGTGATCACGCCCGGCACCAACGCCAGCTCCGAGGTGGCCGTCCTG
TACCAGGACGTGAACTGCACCGACGTCAGCACCGCCATCCACGCGGACCAGCTGACGCCCGCCTGGCGCA
TCTACAGCACCGGCAACAACGTGTTCCAGACCCAGGCCGGCTGCCTGATCGGCGCCGAGCACGTCGACAC
CAGCTACGAGTGCGACATCCCGATTGGCGCCGGGATCTGCGCCAGCTACCACACCGTGAGCCTGCTCCGC
TCCACCAGCCAGAAGTCCATCGTGGCCTACACCATGAGCCTGGGCGCCGACAGCAGCATCGCCTACAGCA
ACAACACCATCGCCATCCCGACCAACTTCTCCATCAGCATCACGACCGAGGTGATGCCCGTGAGCATGGC
CAAGACCAGCGTGGACTGCAACATGTACATCTGCGGCGACAGCACCGAGTGCGCCAACCTGCTCCTGCAG
TACGGCTCCTTCTGCACCCAGCTGAACCGCGCCCTGAGCGGCATCGCCGCCGAGCAGGACCGCAACACCC
GCGAGGTGTTCGCCCAGGTGAAGCAGATGTACAAGACGCCCACCCTGAAGTACTTCGGCGGCTTCAACTT
CAGCCAGATCCTGCCCGACCCGCTGAAGCCCACCAAGCGCAGCTTCATCGAGGACCTGCTCTTCAACAAG
GTGACGCTGGCCGACGCCGGCTTCATGAAGCAGTACGGCGAGTGCCTGGGCGACATCAACGCCCGCGACC
TGATCTGCGCCCAGAAGTTCAACGGCCTGACCGTGCTCCCGCCGCTGCTGACCGACGACATGATCGCCGC
GTACACCGCCGCGCTGGTGAGCGGCACCGCCACGGCCGGCTGGACCTTCGGCGCCGGCGCGGCCCTGCAG
ATCCCGTTCGCCATGCAGATGGCCTACCGCTTCAACGGCATCGGCGTGACCCAGAACGTGCTGTACGAGA
ACCAGAAGCAGATCGCCAACCAGTTCAACAAGGCCATCAGCCAGATCCAGGAGAGCCTGACCACGACCAG
CACGGCCCTGGGCAAGCTGCAGGACGTGGTCAACCAGAACGCCCAGGCCCTGAACACCCTGGTGAAGCAG
CTGTCCAGCAACTTCGGCGCCATCAGCTCCGTGCTGAACGATATCCTGAGCCGCCTGGACAAGGTGGAGG
CCGAGGTGCAGATCGATCGCCTGATCACCGGCCGCCTGCAGAGCCTGCAGACCTACGTGACCCAGCAGCT
GATCCGCGCCGCGGAGATCCGCGCCAGCGCGAACCTGGCCGCCACCAAGATGTCCGAGTGCGTGCTGGGC
CAGAGCAAGCGCGTGGACTTCTGCGGCAAGGGCTACCACCTGATGAGCTTCCCGCAGGCCGCGCCGCACG
GCGTGGTCTTCCTGCACGTGACCTACGTGCCCAGCCAGGAGCGCAACTTCACCACGGCGCCCGCCATCTG
CCACGAGGGCAAGGCCTACTTCCCGCGCGAGGGCGTGTTCGTGTTCAACGGCACCAGCTGGTTCATCACC
CAGCGCAACTTCTTCAGCCCGCAAATCATCACCACGGACAACACCTTCGTGAGCGGCAACTGCGACGTCG
TGATCGGCATCATCAACAACACCGTGTACGACCCGCTGCAGCCCGAGCTGGACTCCTTCAAGGAGGAGCT
GGACAAGTACTTCAAGAACCACACCAGCCCGGACGTGGACCTGGGCGACATCAGCGGCATCAACGCCAGC
GTCGTGAACATCCAGAAGGAGATCGACCGCCTGAACGAGGTGGCCAAGAACCTGAACGAGAGCCTGATCG
ACCTCCAGGAGCTGGGCAAGTACGAGCAGTACATCAAGTGGCCTTGGTATGTGTGGCTGGGCTTCATCGC
CGGGCTGATCGCCATCGTGATGGTGACCATCCTGCTCTGCTGCATGACCAGCTGCTGCTCCTGCCTGAAG
GGCGCCTGCAGCTGCGGCAGCTGCTGCAAGTTCGACGAGGACGACAGCGACCCCGTGCTGAAGGGCGTGA
AGCTGCACTACACGGGCGGCACCGAGACCAGCCAGGTGGCGCCCGCCTAGGATCCGAGCTCGGTACCAAG
CTTAAGTTTAAACCGCTGATCAGCCTCGACTGTGCCTTCTAGTTGCCAGCCATCTGTTGTTTGCCCCTCC
CCCGTGCCTTCCTTGACCCTGGAAGGTGCCACTCCCACTGTCCTTTCCTAATAAAATGAGGAAATTGCAT
CGCATTGTCTGAGTAGGTGTCATTCTATTCTGGGGGGTGGGGTGGGGCAGGACAGCAAGGGGGAGGATTG
GGAAGACAATAGCAGGCATGCTGGGGATGCGGTGGGCTCTATGGCTTCTGAGGCGGAAAGAACCAGCTGG
GGCTCTAGGGGGTATCCCC
[124 nt withheld, positions 4850-4973]
C
[91 nt withheld, positions 4975-5065]
A
[49 nt withheld, positions 5067-5115]
CCTTTGACGTTGGAGTCCACGTTCTTT
[37 nt withheld, positions 5143-5179]
ACCCTATCTCGGTCTATTCTTTTGATTTATAAGGGATTTTGCCGATTTCGGCCTATTGGTTAAAAAATGA
GCTGATTTAACAAAAATTTAACGCGAATTAATTCTGTGGAATGTGTGTCAGTTAGGGTGTGGAAAGTCCC
CAGGCTCCCCAGCAGGCAGAAGTATGCAAAGCATGCATCTCAATTAGTCAGCAACCAGGTGTGGAAAGTC
CCCAGGCTCCCCAGCAGGCAGAAGTATGCAAAGCATGCATCTCAATTAGTCAGCAACCATAGTCCCGCCC
CTAACTCCGCCCATCCCGCCCCTAACTCCGCCCAGTTCCGCCCATTCTCCGCCCCATGGCTGACTAATTT
TTTTTATTTATGCAGAGGCCGAGGCCGCCTCTGCCTCTGAGCTATTCCAGAAGTAGTGAGGAGGCTTTTT
TGGAGGCCTAGGCTTTTGCAAAAAGCTCCCGGGAGCTTGTATATCCATTTTCGGATCTGATCAAGAGACA
GGATGAGGATCGTTTCGCATGATTGAACAAGATGGATTGCACGCAGGTTCTCCGGCCGCTTGGGTGGAGA
GGCTATTCGGCTATGACTGGGCAACAGACAATCGGCTGCTCTGATGCCGCCGTGTTCCGGCTGTCAGCGC
AGGGGCGCCCGGTTCTTTTTGTCAAGACCGACCTGTCCGGTGCCCTGAATGAACTGCAGGACGAGGCAGC
GCGGCTATCGTGGCTGGCCACGACGGGCGTTCCTTGCGCAGCTGTGCTCGACGTTGTCACTGAAGCGGGA
AGGGACTGGCTGCTATTGGGCGAAGTGCCGGGGCAGGATCTCCTGTCATCTCACCTTGCTCCTGCCGAGA
AAGTATCCATCATGGCTGATGCAATGCGGCGGCTGCATACGCTTGATCCGGCTACCTGCCCATTCGACCA
CCAAGCGAAACATCGCATCGAGCGAGCACGTACTCGGATGGAAGCCGGTCTTGTCGATCAGGATGATCTG
GACGAAGAGCATCAGGGGCTCGCGCCAGCCGAACTGTTCGCCAGGCTCAAGGCGCGCATGCCCGACGGCG
AGGATCTCGTCGTGACCCATGGCGATGCCTGCTTGCCGAATATCATGGTGGAAAATGGCCGCTTTTCTGG
ATTCATCGACTGTGGCCGGCTGGGTGTGGCGGACCGCTATCAGGACATAGCGTTGGCTACCCGTGATATT
GCTGAAGAGCTTGGCGGCGAATGGGCTGACCGCTTCCTCGTGCTTTACGGTATCGCCGCTCCCGATTCGC
AGCGCATCGCCTTCTATCGCCTTCTTGACGAGTTCTTCTGAGCGGGACTCTGGGGTTCGAAATGACCGAC
CAAGCGACGCCCAACCTGCCATCACGAGATTTCGATTCCACCGCCGCCTTCTATGAAAGGTTGGGCTTCG
GAATCGTTTTCCGGGACGCCGGCTGGATGATCCTCCAGCGCGGGGATCTCATGCTGGAGTTCTTCGCCCA
CCCCAACTTGTTTATTGCAGCTTATAATGGTTACAAATAAAGCAATAGCATCACAAATTTCACAAATAAA
GCATTTTTTTCACTGCATTCTAGTTGTGGTTTGTCCAAACTCATCAATGTATCTTATCATGTCTGTATAC
CGTCGACCTCTAGCTAGAGCTTGGCGTAATCATGGTCATAGCTGTTTCCTGTGTGAAATTGTTATCCGCT
CACAATTCCACACAACATACGAGCCGGAAGCATAAAGTGTAAAGCCTGGGGTGCCTAATGAGTGAGCTAA
CTCACATTAATTGCGTTGCGCTCACTGCCCGCTTTCCAGTCGGGAAACCTGTCGTGCCAGCTGCATTAAT
GAATCGGCCAACGCGCGGGGAGAGGCGGTTTGCGTATTGGGCGCTCTTCCGCTTCCTCGCTCACTGACTC
GCTGCGCTCGGTCGTTCGGCTGCGGCGAGCGGTATCAGCTCACTCAAAGGCGGTAATACGGTTATCCACA
GAATCAGGGGATAACGCAGGAAAGAACATGTGAGCAAAAGGCCAGCAAAAGGCCAGGAACCGTAAAAAGG
CCGCGTTGCTGGCGTTTTTCCATAGGCTCCGCCCCCCTGACGAGCATCACAAAAATCGACGCTCAAGTCA
GAGGTGGCGAAACCCGACAGGACTATAAAGATACCAGGCGTTTCCCCCTGGAAGCTCCCTCGTGCGCTCT
CCTGTTCCGACCCTGCCGCTTACCGGATACCTGTCCGCCTTTCTCCCTTCGGGAAGCGTGGCGCTTTCTC
ATAGCTCACGCTGTAGGTATCTCAGTTCGGTGTAGGTCGTTCGCTCCAAGCTGGGCTGTGTGCACGAACC
CCCCGTTCAGCCCGACCGCTGCGCCTTATCCGGTAACTATCGTCTTGAGTCCAACCCGGTAAGACACGAC
TTATCGCCACTGGCAGCAGCCACTGGTAACAGGATTAGCAGAGCGAGGTATGTAGGCGGTGCTACAGAGT
TCTTGAAGTGGTGGCCTAACTACGGCTACACTAGAAGAACAGTATTTGGTATCTGCGCTCTGCTGAAGCC
AGTTACCTTCGGAAAAAGAGTTGGTAGCTCTTGATCCGGCAAACAAACCACCGCTGGTAGCGGTGGTTTT
TTTGTTTGCAAGCAGCAGATTACGCGCAGAAAAAAAGGATCTCAAGAAGATCCTTTGATCTTTTCTACGG
GGTCTGACGCTCAGTGGAACGAAAACTCACGTTAAGGGATTTTGGTCATGAGATTATCAAAAAGGATCTT
CACCTAGATCCTTTTAAATTAAAAATGAAGTTTTAAATCAATCTAAAGTATATATGAGTAAACTTGGTCT
GACAGTTACCAATGCTTAATCAGTGAGGCACCTATCTCAGCGATCTGTCTATTTCGTTCATCCATAGTTG
CCTGACTCCCCGTCGTGTAGATAACTACGATACGGGAGGGCTTACCATCTGGCCCCAGTGCTGCAATGAT
ACCGCGAGACCCACGCTCACCGGCTCCAGATTTATCAGCAATAAACCAGCCAGCCGGAAGGGCCGAGCGC
AGAAGTGGTCCTGCAACTTTATCCGCCTCCATCCAGTCTATTAATTGTTGCCGGGAAGCTAGAGTAAGTA
GTTCGCCAGTTAATAGTTTGCGCAACGTTGTTGCCATTGCTACAGGCATCGTGGTGTCACGCTCGTCGTT
TGGTATGGCTTCATTCAGCTCCGGTTCCCAACGATCAAGGCGAGTTACATGATCCCCCATGTTGTGCAAA
AAAGCGGTTAGCTCCTTCGGTCCTCCGATCGTTGTCAGAAGTAAGTTGGCCGCAGTGTTATCACTCATGG
TTATGGCAGCACTGCATAATTCTCTTACTGTCATGCCATCCGTAAGATGCTTTTCTGTGACTGGTGAGTA
CTCAACCAAGTCATTCTGAGAATAGTGTATGCGGCGACCGAGTTGCTCTTGCCCGGCGTCAATACGGGAT
AATACCGCGCCACATAGCAGAACTTTAAAAGTGCTCATCATTGGAAAACGTTCTTCGGGGCGAAAACTCT
CAAGGATCTTACCGCTGTTGAGATCCAGTTCGATGTAACCCACTCGTGCACCCAACTGATCTTCAGCATC
TTTTACTTTCACCAGCGTTTCTGGGTGAGCAAAAACAGGAAGGCAAAATGCCGCAAAAAAGGGAATAAGG
GCGACACGGAAATGTTGAATACTCATACTCTTCCTTTTTCAATATTATTGAAGCATTTATCAGGGTTATT
GTCTCATGAGCGGATACATATTTGAATGTATTTAGAAAAATAAACAAATAGGGGTTCCGCGCACATTTCC
CCGAAAAGTGCCACCTGACGTCGACGGATCGGGAGATCTCCCGATCCCCTATGGTGCACTCTCAGTACAA
TCTGCTCTGATGCCGCATAGTTAAGCCAGTATCTGCTCCCTGCTTGTGTGTTGGAGGTCGCTGAGTAGTG
CGCGAGCAAAATTTAAGCTACAACAAGGCAAGGCTTGACCGACAATTGCATGAAGAATCTGCTTAGGGTT
AGGCGTTTTGCGCTGCTTCGCGATGTACGGGCCAGATATACGCGTT
Features (pLannotate 1.2.2; 20 found; start..end, strand, type, name):
      1..380     +  enhancer       CMV enhancer: human cytomegalovirus immediate early enhancer
    381..584     +  promoter       CMV promoter: human cytomegalovirus (CMV) immediate early promoter
    580..613     +  LTR            5' LTR (truncated) (fragment): truncated 5' long terminal repeat (LTR) from HIV-1
    629..647     +  promoter       T7 promoter: promoter for bacteriophage T7 RNA polymerase
    757..4494    +  CDS            S: SPIKE_SARS - Experimental evidence at protein level: Swiss-Prot protein existence level 1. [Spike protein S2']: Acts as a viral fusion peptide which is unmasked following S2 cleavage occurring upon virus endocytosis. From Severe acute respiratory syndrome coronavirus (SARS-CoV).
   4580..4804    +  polyA_signal   bGH poly(A) signal: bovine growth hormone polyadenylation signal
   4808..4829    +  promoter       SV40 promoter (fragment): SV40 enhancer and early promoter
   4850..5278    +  rep_origin     f1 ori (sequence partly withheld): f1 bacteriophage origin of replication; arrow indicates direction of (+) strand synthesis
   5292..5621    +  promoter       SV40 promoter: SV40 enhancer and early promoter
   5688..6480    +  CDS            NeoR/KanR: aminoglycoside phosphotransferase from Tn5; aph(3')-II (or nptII); confers resistance to neomycin, kanamycin, and G418 (Geneticin®)
   6501..6659    +  CDS            ble (fragment): BLE_KLEPN - Experimental evidence at protein level: Swiss-Prot protein existence level 1. Binding protein with a strong affinity to the bleomycin family of antibiotics. Binds to CL990; an antimitotic-antibiotic compound. From Klebsiella pneumoniae.
   6654..6775    +  polyA_signal   SV40 poly(A) signal: SV40 polyadenylation signal
   6848..6864    -  protein_bind   lac operator: The lac repressor binds to the lac operator to inhibit transcription in E. coli. This inhibition can be relieved by adding lactose or isopropyl-β-D-thiogalactopyranoside (IPTG). lac repressor encoded by lacI
   6872..6902    -  promoter       lac promoter: promoter for the E. coli lac operon
   6917..6938    -  protein_bind   CAP binding site: CAP binding activates transcription in the presence of cAMP. E. coli catabolite activator protein
   6951..7043    -  CDS            lacI (fragment): lac repressor; lacI; The lac repressor binds to the lac operator to inhibit transcription in E. coli. This inhibition can be relieved by adding lactose or isopropyl-β-D-thiogalactopyranoside (IPTG).
   7226..7814    -  rep_origin     ori: high-copy-number ColE1/pMB1/pBR322/pUC origin of replication
   7985..8845    -  CDS            AmpR: β-lactamase; bla; confers resistance to ampicillin, carbenicillin, and related antibiotics
   8846..8950    -  promoter       AmpR promoter: bla
   9009..9061    -  misc_feature   bom (fragment): basis of mobility region from pBR322
