[The description below was written by a language model from this plasmid's Addgene catalogue record and pLannotate feature annotations shown in this document.]
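Description:
pcDNA3_SARS-CoV-Spike[WIV1 RBD] is a mammalian expression plasmid built on the pcDNA3 backbone, with a sequenced length of about 9.2 kb. It encodes a chimeric SARS-CoV spike glycoprotein in which the receptor binding domain has been replaced by that of the bat SARS-like coronavirus WIV1. In bacteria it is maintained as a high-copy plasmid through a ColE1/pUC-type origin and selected with ampicillin via the β-lactamase gene. An f1 origin is also present and would allow single-stranded DNA production. For mammalian cells, the backbone carries an SV40 early promoter driving the Tn5 neomycin phosphotransferase gene, followed by an SV40 polyadenylation signal, so stable transfectants can be selected with G418.

The synthetic spike insert is roughly 3.8 kb and was assembled by Gibson cloning. It sits downstream of the human CMV immediate-early enhancer and promoter and is terminated by the bovine growth hormone polyadenylation signal. A T7 promoter lies between the CMV promoter and the coding sequence. The catalogue lists a C-terminal rhodopsin C9 epitope tag, which allows antibody detection of the spike. The feature table annotates only the spike-homologous region and does not call the tag separately. Several short annotations, including a truncated HIV-1 LTR fragment, a ble fragment, a lacI fragment and a bom fragment, appear to be backbone remnants rather than functional elements.

The stated purpose is to express this chimeric spike. The associated publication examines the ACE2 dependence of receptor binding domains from diverse SARS-like coronaviruses, which fits use of the construct in testing how the WIV1 domain engages receptor in a constant SARS-CoV spike framework. The record does not specify the assay format. Part of the plasmid derives from an earlier deposited construct.
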