Addgene plasmid #190087: pcDNA3_SARS-CoV-Spike[WIV1 RBD]
Purpose: express chimeric SARS-CoV spike with the WIV-1 receptor binding domain
Depositing lab: Kenneth Matreyek. Depositing organization: Case Western Reserve University. Publication: Expanded ACE2 dependencies of diverse SARS-like coronavirus receptor binding domains. Roelle SM, Shukla N, Pham AT, Bruchez AM, Matreyek KA. PLoS Biol. 2022 Jul 27;20(7):e3001738. doi: 10.1371/journal.pbio.3001738. PubMed 35895696.
Backbone
  Vector backbone: pcDNA3
  Backbone size w/o insert (bp): 5278
  Vector type: Mammalian Expression
Growth in bacteria
  Bacterial resistance: Ampicillin, 100 μg/mL
  Growth temperature: 37°C
  Growth strain: DH5alpha
  Copy number: High Copy
Gene/Insert
  Gene/Insert name: SARS-CoV S
  Species: Synthetic
  Insert size (bp): 3837
  Entrez Gene: S (a.k.a. sars2, E2)
  Promoter: CMV
  Tag / fusion protein: Rhodopsin C9 (C terminal on insert)
  Cloning method: Gibson Cloning
  Sequencing primers: 5′ CGCAAATGGGCGGTAGGC; 3′ CCTCGACTGTGCCTTCTA
Resource information
  A portion of this plasmid was derived from a plasmid made by: https://www.addgene.org/145031/
Terms and licenses: Academic/Nonprofit Terms; Industry Terms: Not Available to Industry
How to cite: pcDNA3_SARS-CoV-Spike[WIV1 RBD] was a gift from Kenneth Matreyek (Addgene plasmid # 190087 ; http://n2t.net/addgene:190087 ; RRID:Addgene_190087)
